>Addgene plasmid #22765 | pAc5.1A-Dm-miR-315 | depositor full sequence | sequence record 57776 | pAc5.1A-Dm-miR-315 sequence 5849 bps
CTTCAAGGAATTAATTCTATATTCTAAAAACACAAATGATACTTCTAAAAAAAATCATGAATGGCATCAA
CTCTGAATCAAATCTTTGCAGATGCACCTACTTCTCATTTCCACTGTCACATCATTTTTCCAGATCTCGC
TGCCTGTTATGTGGCCCACAAACCAAGACACGTTTTATGGCCATTAAAGCTGGCTGATCGTCGCCAAACA
CCAAATACATATCAATATGTACATTCGAGAAAGAAGCGATCAAAGAAGCGTCTTCGGGCGAGTAGGAGAA
TGCGGAGGAGAAGGAGAACGAGCTGATCTAGTATCTCTCCACAATCCAATGCCAACTGACCAACTGGCCA
TATTCGGAGCAATTTGAAGCCAATTTCCATCGCCTGGCGATCGCTCCATTCTTGGCTATATGTTTTTCAC
CGTTCCCGGGGCCATTTTCAAAGACTCGTCGGTAAGATAAGATTGTGTCACTCGCTGTCTCTCTTCATTT
GTCGAAGAATGCTGAGGAATTTCGCGATGACGTCGGCGAGTATTTTGAAGAATGAGAATAATTTGTATTT
ATACGAAAATCAGTTAGTGGAATTTTCTACAAAAACATGTTATCTATAGATAATTTTGTTGCAAAATATG
TTGACTATGACAAAGATTGTATGTATATACCTTTAATGTATTCTCATTTTCTTATGTATTTATAATGGCA
ATGATGATACTGATGATATTTTAAGATGATGCCAGACCACAGGCTGATTTCTGCGTCTTTTGCCGAACGC
AGTGCATGTGCGGTTGTTGTTTTTTGGAATAGTTTCAATTTTCGGACTGTCCGCTTTGATTTCAGTTTCT
TGGCTTATTCAAAAAGCAAAGTAAAGCCAAAAAAGCGAGATGGCAATACCAAATGCGGCAAAACGGTAGT
GGAAGGAAAGGGGTGCGGGGCAGCGGAAGGAAGGGTGGGGCGGGGCGTGGCGGGGTCTGTGGCTGGGCGC
GACGTCACCGACGTTGGAGCCACTCCTTTGACCATGTGTGCGTGTGTGTATTATTCGTGTCTCGCCACTC
GCCGGTTGTTTTTTTCTTTTTATCTCGCTCTCTCTAGCGCCATCTCGTACGCATGCTCAACGCACCGCAT
GTTGCCGTGTCCTTTATGCGTCATTTTGGCTCGAAATAGGCAATTATTTAAACAAAGATTAGTCAACGAA
AACGCTAAAATAAATAAGTCTACAATATGGTTACTTATTGCCATGTGTGTGCAGCCAACGATAGCAACAA
AAGCAACAACACAGTGGCTTTCCCTCTTTCACTTTTTGTTTGCAAGCGCGTGCGAGCAAGACGGCACGAC
CGGCAAACGCAATTACGCTGACAAAGAGCAGACGAAGTTTTGGCCGAAAAACATCAAGGCGCCTGATACG
AATGCATTTGCAATAACAATTGCGATATTTAATATTGTTTATGAAGCTGTTTGACTTCAAAACACACAAA
AAAAAAAATAAAACAAATTATTTGAAAGAGAATTAGGAATCGGACAGCTTATCGTTACGGGCTAACAGCA
CACCGAGACGAAATAGCTTACCTGACGTCACAGCCTCTGGAAGAACTGCCGCCAAGCAGAGAGAGAGAGA
AAAAGAGGGAGAGCAGCTTAGACCGCATGTGCTTGTGTGTGAGGCGTCTCTCTCTTCGTCTCCTGTTTGC
GCAAACGCATAGACTGCACTGAGAAAATCGATTACCTATTTTTTATGAATGAATATTTGCACTATTACTA
TTCAAAACTATTAAGATAGCAATCACATTCAATAGCCAAATACTATACCACCTGAGCGATGCAACGAAAT
GATCAATTTGAGCAAAAATGCTGCATATTTAGGACGGCATCATTATAGAAATGCTTCTTGCTGTGTACTT
TTCTCTCGTCTGGCAGCTGTTTCGCCGTTATTGTTAAAACCGGCTTAAGTTAGGTGTGTTTTCTACGACT
AGTGATGCCCCTACTAGAAGATGTGTGTTGCACAAATGTCCCTGAATAACCAATTTGAAGTGCAGATAGC
AGTAAACGTAAGCTAATATGAATATTATTTAACTGTAATGTTTTAATATCGCTGGACATTACTAATAAAC
CCACTATAAACACATGTACATATGTATGTTTTGGCATACAATGAGTAGTTGGGGAAAAAATGTGTAAAAG
CACCGTGACCATCACAGCATAAAGATAACCAGCTGAAGTATCGAATATGAGTAACCCCCAAATTGAATCA
CATGCCGCAACTGATAGGACCCATGGAAGTACACTCTTCATGGCGATATACAAGACACACACAAGCACGA
ACACCCAGTTGCGGAGGAAATTCTCCGTAAATGAAAACCCAATCGGCGAACAATTCATACCCATATATGG
TAAAAGTTTTGAACGCGACTTGAGAGCGGAGAGCATTGCGGCTGATAAGGTTTTAGCGCTAAGCGGGCTT
TATAAAACGGGCTGCGGGACCAGTTTTCATATCACTACCGTTTGAGTTCTTGTGCTGTGTGGATACTCCT
CCCGACACAAAGCCGCTCCATCAGCCAGCAGTCGTCTAATCCAGAGACCCCGGATCGGGGTACCTACTAG
TCCAGTGTGGTGGAATTCAGGCGCTGGCTGCGTTCGTGTTGCCTGGCAGCTAGTGCCAGGATCACAAGGA
TACAACGTCAGCGGCTGGACAAGCGTATTGCAGTTCCGGTGCGGCTCACACACCGAGCAGACGTGTTGGC
CTGCCTAGAATAAGAATAACATTCAAATGGTCAGTGCATTGTGATGCCCAAAATTGTGTTAAGCCATTGG
CTAAGTTTGGCTGTTTTATATAAGAGTTCCTTCACGGACACTTATATAATTTTGATTGTTGCTCAGAAAG
CCCTCATTGTTTACCAGTTGGCTTTCGAGCAATAATTGAAACCAGATAAGTGATCCCCTCAACGCTGACG
ATTTCAAAGCACTTCGTTTTGGTAAGTTACGATTTATTTCATTAATTATGTTTAAAAAAAATATAGAGAT
TTCAAATTTGATTACTTTAAATAAAAAGCATTGCTAATTATACATACGATTTTATAGATAAATTGAAATA
CTTATTATTAATATTTATATTTAAGTTCCCTCGAGTCTAGAGGGCCCTTCGAAGGTAAGCCTATCCCTAA
CCCTCTCCTCGGTCTCGATTCTACGCGTACCGGTCATCATCACCATCACCATTGAGTTTAAACCCGCTGA
TCAGCCTCGACTGTGCCTTCTAAGGCCTGAGCTCGCTGATCAGCCTCGATCGAGGATCCAGACATGATAA
GATACATTGATGAGTTTGGACAAACCACAACTAGAATGCAGTGAAAAAAATGCTTTATTTGTGAAATTTG
TGATGCTATTGCTTTATTTGTAACCATTATAAGCTGCAATAAACAAGTTAACAACAACAATTGCATTCAT
TTTATGTTTCAGGTTCAGGGGGAGGTGTGGGAGGTTTTTTAAAGCAAGTAAAACCTCTACAAATGTGGTA
TGGCTGATTATGATCAGTCGACCGATGCCCTTGAGAGCCTTCAACCCAGTCAGCTCCTTCCGGTGGGCGC
GGGGCATGACTATCGTCGCCGCACTTATGACTGTCTTCTTTATCATGCAACTCGTAGGACAGGTGCCGGC
AGCGCTCTGGGTCATTTTCGGCGAGGACCGCTTTCGCTGGAGCGCGACGATGATCGGCCTGTCGCTTGCG
GTATTCGGAATCTTGCACGCCCTCGCTCAAGCCTTCGTCACTGGTCCCGCCACCAAACGTTTCGGCGAGA
AGCAGGCCATTATCGCCGGCATGGCGGCCGACGCGCTGGGCTACGTCTTGCTGGCGTTCGCGACGCGAGG
CTGGATGGCCTTCCCCATTATGATTCTTCTCGCTTCCGGCGGCATCGGGATGCCCGCGTTGCAGGCCATG
CTGTCCAGGCAGGTAGATGACGACCATCAGGGACAGCTTCAAGGATCGCTCGCGGCTCTTACCAGCCAGC
AAAAGGCCAGGAACCGTAAAAAGGCCGCGTTGCTGGCGTTTTTCCATAGGCTCCGCCCCCCTGACGAGCA
TCACAAAAATCGACGCTCAAGTCAGAGGTGGCGAAACCCGACAGGACTATAAAGATACCAGGCGTTTCCC
CCTGGAAGCTCCCTCGTGCGCTCTCCTGTTCCGACCCTGCCGCTTACCGGATACCTGTCCGCCTTTCTCC
CTTCGGGAAGCGTGGCGCTTTCTCAATGCTCACGCTGTAGGTATCTCAGTTCGGTGTAGGTCGTTCGCTC
CAAGCTGGGCTGTGTGCACGAACCCCCCGTTCAGCCCGACCGCTGCGCCTTATCCGGTAACTATCGTCTT
GAGTCCAACCCGGTAAGACACGACTTATCGCCACTGGCAGCAGCCACTGGTAACAGGATTAGCAGAGCGA
GGTATGTAGGCGGTGCTACAGAGTTCTTGAAGTGGTGGCCTAACTACGGCTACACTAGAAGGACAGTATT
TGGTATCTGCGCTCTGCTGAAGCCAGTTACCTTCGGAAAAAGAGTTGGTAGCTCTTGATCCGGCAAACAA
ACCACCGCTGGTAGCGGTGGTTTTTTTGTTTGCAAGCAGCAGATTACGCGCAGAAAAAAAGGATCTCAAG
AAGATCCTTTGATCTTTTCTACGGGGTCTGACGCTCAGTGGAACGAAAACTCACGTTAAGGGATTTTGGT
CATGAGATTATCAAAAAGGATCTTCACCTAGATCCTTTTAAATTAAAAATGAAGTTTTAAATCAATCTAA
AGTATATATGAGTAAACTTGGTCTGACAGTTACCAATGCTTAATCAGTGAGGCACCTATCTCAGCGATCT
GTCTATTTCGTTCATCCATAGTTGCCTGACTCCCCGTCGTGTAGATAACTACGATACGGGAGGGCTTACC
ATCTGGCCCCAGTGCTGCAATGATACCGCGAGACCCACGCTCACCGGCTCCAGATTTATCAGCAATAAAC
CAGCCAGCCGGAAGGGCCGAGCGCAGAAGTGGTCCTGCAACTTTATCCGCCTCCATCCAGTCTATTAATT
GTTGCCGGGAAGCTAGAGTAAGTAGTTCGCCAGTTAATAGTTTGCGCAACGTTGTTGCCATTGCTGCAGG
CATCGTGGTGTCACGCTCGTCGTTTGGTATGGCTTCATTCAGCTCCGGTTCCCAACGATCAAGGCGAGTT
ACATGATCCCCCATGTTGTGCAAAAAAGCGGTTAGCTCCTTCGGTCCTCCGATCGTTGTCAGAAGTAAGT
TGGCCGCAGTGTTATCACTCATGGTTATGGCAGCACTGCATAATTCTCTTACTGTCATGCCATCCGTAAG
ATGCTTTTCTGTGACTGGTGAGTACTCAACCAAGTCATTCTGAGAATAGTGTATGCGGCGACCGAGTTGC
TCTTGCCCGGCGTCAACACGGGATAATACCGCGCCACATAGCAGAACTTTAAAAGTGCTCATCATTGGAA
AACGTTCTTCGGGGCGAAAACTCTCAAGGATCTTACCGCTGTTGAGATCCAGTTCGATGTAACCCACTCG
TGCACCCAACTGATCTTCAGCATCTTTTACTTTCACCAGCGTTTCTGGGTGAGCAAAAACAGGAAGGCAA
AATGCCGCAAAAAAGGGAATAAGGGCGACACGGAAATGTTGAATACTCATACTCTTCCTTTTTCAATATT
ATTGAAGCATTTATCAGGGTTATTGTCTCATGAGCGGATACATATTTGAATGTATTTAGAAAAATAAACA
AATAGGGGTTCCGCGCACATTTCCCCGAAAAGTGCCACCTGACGTCTAAGAAACCATTATTATCATGACA
TTAACCTATAAAAATAGGCGTATCACGAGGCCCTTTCGT
Features (pLannotate 1.2.2; 9 found; start..end, strand, type, name):
     56..2568    +  promoter       Ac5 promoter: Drosophila melanogaster actin 5C promoter
   2838..2921    +  ncRNA          mir-315: Accession: RF00717 - microRNA mir-315
   3134..3175    +  CDS            V5 tag: epitope tag from simian virus 5
   3275..3409    -  polyA_signal   SV40 poly(A) signal: SV40 polyadenylation signal
   3432..3516    -  CDS            large T antigen (fragment): large T antigen from SV40 (simian virus 40)
   3517..3987    +  CDS            TcR (fragment): tetracycline efflux protein; tet; confers resistance to tetracycline
   4031..4619    -  rep_origin     ori: high-copy-number ColE1/pMB1/pBR322/pUC origin of replication
   4790..5650    -  CDS            AmpR: β-lactamase; bla; confers resistance to ampicillin, carbenicillin, and related antibiotics
   5651..5755    -  promoter       AmpR promoter: bla
