[The description below was written by a language model from this plasmid's Addgene catalogue record and pLannotate feature annotations shown in this document.]
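Description:
pAc5.1A-Dm-miR-315 is a Drosophila expression plasmid built on the commercial pAc5.1A backbone and designed to overexpress the fly microRNA miR-315 in cultured insect cells. A roughly 500 bp fragment of the D. melanogaster mir-315 primary transcript was cloned between the EcoRI and XhoI sites, both of which remain intact. The full construct is about 5.8 kb. In bacteria it is maintained at high copy through a ColE1/pUC-type origin and selected with ampicillin via the β-lactamase gene and its native promoter. No marker for selection in insect cells is annotated, which fits use by transient transfection or co-transfection.

Expression is driven by the strong, constitutive actin 5C (Ac5) promoter, which occupies about 2.5 kb upstream of the insert. The annotated mir-315 hairpin lies within the cloned fragment, flanked by genomic sequence. The transcript is therefore made as a primary miRNA that the endogenous Drosha and Dicer machinery can process into the mature microRNA. An SV40 polyadenylation signal sits downstream of the insert, although the feature table lists it on the reverse strand. The V5 epitope sequence after the cloning site is a backbone feature meant for tagging proteins and has no role for this noncoding insert. The short large T antigen and tetracycline-resistance fragments are non-functional backbone remnants.

The associated study examined mRNAs regulated by Drosha and Argonaute proteins in Drosophila. This suggests the plasmid serves to supply miR-315 in fly cells for testing miRNA-mediated repression of candidate targets, though the record does not describe specific assays.
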