Addgene plasmid #22765: pAc5.1A-Dm-miR-315
Depositing lab: Elisa Izaurralde. Depositing organization: Max Planck Institute for Developmental Biology. Publication: Genome-wide analysis of mRNAs regulated by Drosha and Argonaute proteins in Drosophila melanogaster. Rehwinkel J, Natalin P, Stark A, Brennecke J, Cohen SM, Izaurralde E. Mol Cell Biol. 2006 Apr . 26(8):2965-75. 10.1128/MCB.26.8.2965-2975.2006 PubMed 16581772.
Backbone
  Vector backbone: pAc5.1A
  Backbone manufacturer: Invitrogen
  Backbone size w/o insert (bp): 5348
  Vector type: Drosophila expression
Growth in bacteria
  Bacterial resistance: Ampicillin, 100 μg/mL
  Growth temperature: 37°C
  Growth strain: DH5alpha
  Growth instructions: Dh5 alpha and XL1-blue
  Copy number: High Copy
Gene/Insert
  Gene/Insert name: micro-RNA 315 (alt name: miR-315)
  Species: D. melanogaster (fly); primary transcript
  Insert size (bp): 501
  GenBank ID: NR_002281
  Entrez Gene: mir-315 (a.k.a. Dmel_CR33619, CR33619, Dmel\CR33619, miR-315)
  Cloning method: Restriction Enzyme; 5′ cloning site EcoRI (not destroyed); 3′ cloning site XhoI (not destroyed)
  Sequencing primers: 5′ Ac5 forward primer site; 3′ BGH reverse priming site
Terms and licenses: Academic/Nonprofit Terms; Industry Terms: Not Available to Industry
How to cite: pAc5.1A-Dm-miR-315 was a gift from Elisa Izaurralde (Addgene plasmid # 22765 ; http://n2t.net/addgene:22765 ; RRID:Addgene_22765)
