>Addgene plasmid #22765 | pAc5.1A-Dm-miR-315 | addgene partial sequence | sequence record 28629 | 22765 with BGH-rev
AGGTGATGATGACCGGTACGCGTAGAATCGAGACCGAGGAGAGGGTTAGGGATAGGCTTACCTTCGAAGG
GCCCTCTAGACTCGAGGGAACTTAAATATAAATATTAATAATAAGTATTTCAATTTATCTATAAAATCGT
ATGTATAATTAGCAATGCTTTTTATTTAAAGTAATCAAATTTGAAATCTCTATATTTTTTTTAAACATAA
TTAATGAAATAAATCGTAACTTACCAAAACGAAGTGCTTTGAAATCGTCAGCGTTGAGGGGATCACTTAT
CTGGTTTCAATTATTGCTCGAAAGCCAACTGGTAAACAATGAGGGCTTTCTGAGCAACAATCAAAATTAT
ATAAGTGTCCGTGAAGGAACTCTTATATAAAACAGCCAAACTTAGCCAATGGCTTAACACAATTTTGGGC
ATCACAATGCACTGACCATTTGAATGTTATTCTTATTCTAGGCAGGCCAACACGTCTGCTCGGTGTGTGA
GCCGCACCGGAACTGCAATACGCTTGTCCAGCCGCTGACGTTGTATCCTTGTGATCCTGGCACTAGCTGC
CAGGCAACACGAACGCAGCCAGCGCCTGAATTCCACCACACTGGACTAGTAGGTACCCCGATCCGGGGTC
TCTGGATTAGACGACTGCTGGCTGATGGATGGGCTTTGTGTCGGGAGGAGTATCCACCAGCACAGAACTC
CAA
